Addgene plasmid #187272: PLL5.0-Anillin ShRNA-GFP-AnillinFL
Purpose: Lentiviral expression of shRNA targeting Anillin + reconstitution of Anillin full length
Depositing lab: Alpha Yap. Depositing organization: University of Queensland, Institute for Molecular Bioscience. Publication: Anillin Promotes Cell Contractility by Cyclic Resetting of RhoA Residence Kinetics. Budnar S, Husain KB, Gomez GA, Naghibosadat M, Varma A, Verma S, Hamilton NA, Morris RG, Yap AS. Dev Cell. 2019 Jun 17;49(6):894-906.e12. doi: 10.1016/j.devcel.2019.04.031. Epub 2019 May 16. PubMed 31105010.
Backbone
  Vector backbone: pLL5.0
  Backbone size w/o insert (bp): 7609
  Vector type: Lentiviral
Growth in bacteria
  Bacterial resistance: Ampicillin, 100 μg/mL
  Growth temperature: 37°C
  Growth strain: NEB Stable
  Copy number: High Copy
Gene/Insert
  Gene/Insert name: Anillin ,hsAnillin, Entrez Gene ANLN (a.k.a. FSGS8, Scraps, scra)
  gRNA/shRNA sequence: TCGGCGATGCCTCTTTGAATAAATTCAAGAGATTTATTCAAAGAGGCATCGCCATTTTTT
  Species: H. sapiens (human)
  Insert size (bp): 3324
  Entrez Gene: ANLN (a.k.a. FSGS8, Scraps, scra)
  Promoter: U6, CMV
  Tag / fusion protein: EGFP (N terminal on insert)
  Cloning method: Gibson Cloning
  Sequencing primers: 5′ mU6 Forward Primer, EGFP forward primer; 3′ WPRE-R
Resource information
  A portion of this plasmid was derived from a plasmid made by: Plasmid made by Srikanth Budnar
Terms and licenses: Academic/Nonprofit Terms; Industry Terms: Not Available to Industry
Depositor comments: Rescue with reconstituted FL Anillin. 5' cloning site: SacII (not destroyed), 3' cloning site: Sbf1 (not destroyed).
How to cite: PLL5.0-Anillin ShRNA-GFP-AnillinFL was a gift from Alpha Yap (Addgene plasmid # 187272 ; http://n2t.net/addgene:187272 ; RRID:Addgene_187272)
