[The description below was written by a language model from this plasmid's Addgene catalogue record and pLannotate feature annotations shown in this document.]
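Description:
PLL5.0-Anillin ShRNA-GFP-AnillinFL is an HIV-1-based lentiviral transfer plasmid built on the pLL5.0 backbone. It is designed for simultaneous knockdown of endogenous human Anillin (ANLN) and re-expression of a tagged full-length version from a single vector. It is propagated in bacteria through a high-copy ColE1/pUC-type origin and selected with ampicillin via the β-lactamase gene. The annotated sequence is about 10.9 kb.

The viral portion begins with a CMV enhancer/promoter fused to a truncated 5' LTR, an arrangement that typically drives genomic RNA production in packaging cells without Tat. This is followed by the Ψ packaging signal with a gag fragment, the RRE for Rev-dependent export, and the cPPT/CTS element. Downstream, a mouse U6 RNA polymerase III promoter drives the shRNA hairpin targeting Anillin. A second, internal CMV enhancer/promoter then drives an EGFP coding sequence fused to the N-terminus of human ANLN. The CMV-EGFP-ANLN cassette lies between two loxP sites in the same orientation, so Cre recombinase could in principle excise it. A WPRE follows to enhance transcript stability and expression. The cassette ends with a nef fragment and a truncated LTR, which the annotation tool labels as a 5' LTR although it occupies the 3' position.

The depositor describes the plasmid as a rescue construct: endogenous Anillin is depleted and replaced with fluorescent full-length protein, which allows localisation and function to be studied. The record does not state how the transgene escapes the shRNA. The associated work concerns Anillin's role in RhoA-dependent cell contractility.
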