Features (pLannotate 1.2.2; 25 found; start..end, strand, type, name):
     31..83      -  misc_feature   bom (fragment): basis of mobility region from pBR322
    238..617     +  enhancer       CMV enhancer: human cytomegalovirus immediate early enhancer
    618..817     +  promoter       CMV promoter: human cytomegalovirus (CMV) immediate early promoter
    835..1015    +  LTR            5' LTR (truncated): truncated 5' long terminal repeat (LTR) from HIV-1
   1062..1187    +  misc_feature   HIV-1 Ψ: packaging signal of human immunodeficiency virus type 1
   1171..1509    +  CDS            HIV-1 gag (fragment): gag protein from human immunodeficiency virus 1; gag
   1684..1917    +  misc_feature   RRE: The Rev response element (RRE) of HIV-1 allows for Rev-dependent mRNA export from the nucleus to the cytoplasm.
   2294..2394    +  CDS            Rev (fragment): human immunodeficiency virus 1 (HIV-1) Rev protein; rev; enhances nuclear export of unspliced and incompletely spliced viral mRNAs
   2444..2561    +  misc_feature   cPPT/CTS: central polypurine tract and central termination sequence of HIV-1
   2616..2928    +  promoter       U6 promoter: RNA polymerase III promoter for mouse U6 snRNA (Das et al., 1988)
   2989..3014    -  misc_feature   MCS (fragment): pBluescript multiple cloning site
   3049..3082    +  protein_bind   loxP: Cre-mediated recombination occurs in the 8-bp core sequence (GCATACAT). Cre recombinase
   3162..3465    +  enhancer       CMV enhancer: human cytomegalovirus immediate early enhancer
   3466..3669    +  promoter       CMV promoter: human cytomegalovirus (CMV) immediate early promoter
   3714..4430    +  CDS            EGFP: EGFP is a basic (constitutively fluorescent) green fluorescent protein published in 1996, derived from Aequorea victoria. It is reported to be a rapidly-maturing weak dimer with moderate acid sensitivity.
   4437..7697    +  CDS            ANLN: ANLN_HUMAN - Experimental evidence at protein level: Swiss-Prot protein existence level 1. Required for cytokinesis (PubMed:16040610). Essential for the structural integrity of the cleavage furrow and for completion of cleavage furrow ingression. Plays a role in bleb assembly during metaphase and anaphase of mitosis (PubMed:23870127). May play a significant role in podocyte cell migration (PubMed:24676636). From Homo sapiens (Human).
   7728..7761    +  protein_bind   loxP: Cre-mediated recombination occurs in the 8-bp core sequence (GCATACAT). Cre recombinase
   7794..7817    +  misc_feature   MCS (fragment): pBluescript multiple cloning site
   7817..8403    +  misc_feature   WPRE: woodchuck hepatitis virus posttranscriptional regulatory element
   8404..8423    +  misc_feature   MCS (fragment): pBluescript multiple cloning site
   8425..8925    +  CDS            nef (fragment): NEF_HV1LA - Experimental evidence at protein level: Swiss-Prot protein existence level 1. Extracellular Nef protein targets CD4(+) T-lymphocytes for apoptosis by interacting with CXCR4 surface receptors. From Human immunodeficiency virus type 1 group M subtype B (isolate Lai) (HIV-1).
   8932..9112    +  LTR            5' LTR (truncated): truncated 5' long terminal repeat (LTR) from HIV-1
   9174..9762    -  rep_origin     ori: high-copy-number ColE1/pMB1/pBR322/pUC origin of replication
   9933..10793   -  CDS            AmpR: β-lactamase; bla; confers resistance to ampicillin, carbenicillin, and related antibiotics
  10794..10898   -  promoter       AmpR promoter: bla
>Addgene plasmid #187272 | PLL5.0-Anillin ShRNA-GFP-AnillinFL | addgene full sequence | sequence record 373243 | Addgene NGS Result
GTCGACGGATCGGGAGATCTCCCGATCCCCTATGGTGCACTCTCAGTACAATCTGCTCTGATGCCGCATA
GTTAAGCCAGTATCTGCTCCCTGCTTGTGTGTTGGAGGTCGCTGAGTAGTGCGCGAGCAAAATTTAAGCT
ACAACAAGGCAAGGCTTGACCGACAATTGCATGAAGAATCTGCTTAGGGTTAGGCGTTTTGCGCTGCTTC
GCGATGTACGGGCCAGATATACGCGTTGACATTGATTATTGACTAGTTATTAATAGTAATCAATTACGGG
GTCATTAGTTCATAGCCCATATATGGAGTTCCGCGTTACATAACTTACGGTAAATGGCCCGCCTGGCTGA
CCGCCCAACGACCCCCGCCCATTGACGTCAATAATGACGTATGTTCCCATAGTAACGCCAATAGGGACTT
TCCATTGACGTCAATGGGTGGAGTATTTACGGTAAACTGCCCACTTGGCAGTACATCAAGTGTATCATAT
GCCAAGTACGCCCCCTATTGACGTCAATGACGGTAAATGGCCCGCCTGGCATTATGCCCAGTACATGACC
TTATGGGACTTTCCTACTTGGCAGTACATCTACGTATTAGTCATCGCTATTACCATGGTGATGCGGTTTT
GGCAGTACATCAATGGGCGTGGATAGCGGTTTGACTCACGGGGATTTCCAAGTCTCCACCCCATTGACGT
CAATGGGAGTTTGTTTTGGCACCAAAATCAACGGGACTTTCCAAAATGTCGTAACAACTCCGCCCCATTG
ACGCAAATGGGCGGTAGGCGTGTACGGTGGGAGGTCTATATAAGCAGCGCGTTTTGCCTGTACTGGGTCT
CTCTGGTTAGACCAGATCTGAGCCTGGGAGCTCTCTGGCTAACTAGGGAACCCACTGCTTAAGCCTCAAT
AAAGCTTGCCTTGAGTGCTTCAAGTAGTGTGTGCCCGTCTGTTGTGTGACTCTGGTAACTAGAGATCCCT
CAGACCCTTTTAGTCAGTGTGGAAAATCTCTAGCAGTGGCGCCCGAACAGGGACTTGAAAGCGAAAGGGA
AACCAGAGGAGCTCTCTCGACGCAGGACTCGGCTTGCTGAAGCGCGCACGGCAAGAGGCGAGGGGCGGCG
ACTGGTGAGTACGCCAAAAATTTTGACTAGCGGAGGCTAGAAGGAGAGAGATGGGTGCGAGAGCGTCAGT
ATTAAGCGGGGGAGAATTAGATCGCGATGGGAAAAAATTCGGTTAAGGCCAGGGGGAAAGAAAAAATATA
AATTAAAACATATAGTATGGGCAAGCAGGGAGCTAGAACGATTCGCAGTTAATCCTGGCCTGTTAGAAAC
ATCAGAAGGCTGTAGACAAATACTGGGACAGCTACAACCATCCCTTCAGACAGGATCAGAAGAACTTAGA
TCATTATATAATACAGTAGCAACCCTCTATTGTGTGCATCAAAGGATAGAGATAAAAGACACCAAGGAAG
CTTTAGACAAGATAGAGGAAGAGCAAAACAAAAGTAAGACCACCGCACAGCAAGCGGCCGGCCGCTGATC
TTCAGACCTGGAGGAGGAGATATGAGGGACAATTGGAGAAGTGAATTATATAAATATAAAGTAGTAAAAA
TTGAACCATTAGGAGTAGCACCCACCAAGGCAAAGAGAAGAGTGGTGCAGAGAGAAAAAAGAGCAGTGGG
AATAGGAGCTTTGTTCCTTGGGTTCTTGGGAGCAGCAGGAAGCACTATGGGCGCAGCGTCAATGACGCTG
ACGGTACAGGCCAGACAATTATTGTCTGGTATAGTGCAGCAGCAGAACAATTTGCTGAGGGCTATTGAGG
CGCAACAGCATCTGTTGCAACTCACAGTCTGGGGCATCAAGCAGCTCCAGGCAAGAATCCTGGCTGTGGA
AAGATACCTAAAGGATCAACAGCTCCTGGGGATTTGGGGTTGCTCTGGAAAACTCATTTGCACCACTGCT
GTGCCTTGGAATGCTAGTTGGAGTAATAAATCTCTGGAACAGATTTGGAATCACACGACCTGGATGGAGT
GGGACAGAGAAATTAACAATTACACAAGCTTAATACACTCCTTAATTGAAGAATCGCAAAACCAGCAAGA
AAAGAATGAACAAGAATTATTGGAATTAGATAAATGGGCAAGTTTGTGGAATTGGTTTAACATAACAAAT
TGGCTGTGGTATATAAAATTATTCATAATGATAGTAGGAGGCTTGGTAGGTTTAAGAATAGTTTTTGCTG
TACTTTCTATAGTGAATAGAGTTAGGCAGGGATATTCACCATTATCGTTTCAGACCCACCTCCCAACCCC
GAGGGGACCCGACAGGCCCGAAGGAATAGAAGAAGAAGGTGGAGAGAGAGACAGAGACAGATCCATTCGA
TTAGTGAACGGATCGGCACTGCGTGCGCCAATTCTGCAGACAAATGGCAGTATTCATCCACAATTTTAAA
AGAAAAGGGGGGATTGGGGGGTACAGTGCAGGGGAAAGAATAGTAGACATAATAGCAACAGACATACAAA
CTAAAGAATTACAAAAACAAATTACAAAAATTCAAAATTTTCGGGTTTATTACAGGGACAGCAGAGATCC
AGTTTGGTTAGTACCGCGCTCTAGAGATCCGACGCGCCATCTCTAGGCCCGCGCCGGCCCCCTCGCACAG
ACTTGTGGGAGAAGCTCGGCTACTCCCCTGCCCCGGTTAATTTGCATATAATATTTCCTAGTAACTATAG
AGGCTTAATGTGCGATAAAAGACAGATAATCTGTTCTTTTTAATACTAGCTACATTTTACATGATAGGCT
TGGATTTCTATAAGAGATACAAATACTAAATTATTATTTTAAAAAACAGCACAAAAGGAAACTCACCCTA
ACTGTAAAGTAATTGTGTGTTTTGAGACTATAAATATCCCTTGGAGAAAAGCCTTGTTTCGGCGATGCCT
CTTTGAATAAATTCAAGAGATTTATTCAAAGAGGCATCGCCATTTTTTCTCGAGGTCGACGGTATCGATA
AGCTCGCTTCACGAGATTCCAGCAGGTCGAGGGACCTAATAACTTCGTATAGCATACATTATACGAAGTT
ATATTAAGGGTTCCAAGCTTAAGCGGCCGCATAGTAATCAATTACGGGGTCATTAGTTCATAGCCCATAT
ATGGAGTTCCGCGTTACATAACTTACGGTAAATGGCCCGCCTGGCTGACCGCCCAACGACCCCCGCCCAT
TGACGTCAATAATGACGTATGTTCCCATAGTAACGCCAATAGGGACTTTCCATTGACGTCAATGGGTGGA
GTATTTACGGTAAACTGCCCACTTGGCAGTACATCAAGTGTATCATATGCCAAGTACGCCCCCTATTGAC
GTCAATGACGGTAAATGGCCCGCCTGGCATTATGCCCAGTACATGACCTTATGGGACTTTCCTACTTGGC
AGTACATCTACGTATTAGTCATCGCTATTACCATGGTGATGCGGTTTTGGCAGTACATCAATGGGCGTGG
ATAGCGGTTTGACTCACGGGGATTTCCAAGTCTCCACCCCATTGACGTCAATGGGAGTTTGTTTTGGCAC
CAAAATCAACGGGACTTTCCAAAATGTCGTAACAACTCCGCCCCATTGACGCAAATGGGCGGTAGGCGTG
TACGGTGGGAGGTCTATATAAGCAGAGCTGGTTTAGTGAACCGTCAGATCCGCTAGCGCTACCGGTCGCC
ACCATGGTGAGCAAGGGCGAGGAGCTGTTCACCGGGGTGGTGCCCATCCTGGTCGAGCTGGACGGCGACG
TAAACGGCCACAAGTTCAGCGTGTCCGGCGAGGGCGAGGGCGATGCCACCTACGGCAAGCTGACCCTGAA
GTTCATCTGCACCACCGGCAAGCTGCCCGTGCCCTGGCCCACCCTCGTGACCACCCTGACCTACGGCGTG
CAGTGCTTCAGCCGCTACCCCGACCACATGAAGCAGCACGACTTCTTCAAGTCCGCCATGCCCGAAGGCT
ACGTCCAGGAGCGCACCATCTTCTTCAAGGACGACGGCAACTACAAGACCCGCGCCGAGGTGAAGTTCGA
GGGCGACACCCTGGTGAACCGCATCGAGCTGAAGGGCATCGACTTCAAGGAGGACGGCAACATCCTGGGG
CACAAGCTGGAGTACAACTACAACAGCCACAACGTCTATATCATGGCCGACAAGCAGAAGAACGGCATCA
AGGTGAACTTCAAGATCCGCCACAACATCGAGGACGGCAGCGTGCAGCTCGCCGACCACTACCAGCAGAA
CACCCCCATCGGCGACGGCCCCGTGCTGCTGCCCGACAACCACTACCTGAGCACCCAGTCCGCCCTGAGC
AAAGACCCCAACGAGAAGCGCGATCACATGGTCCTGCTGGAGTTCGTGACCGCCGCCGGGATCACTCTCG
GCATGGACGAGCTGTACAAGCCGCGGATGGATCCGTTTACGGAGAAACTGCTGGAGCGAACCCGTGCCAG
GCGAGAGAATCTTCAGAGAAAAATGGCTGAGAGGCCCACAGCAGCTCCAAGGTCTATGACTCATGCTAAG
CGAGCTAGACAGCCACTTTCAGAAGCAAGTAACCAGCAGCCCCTCTCTGGTGGTGAAGAGAAATCTTGTA
CAAAACCATCGCCATCAAAAAAACGCTGTTCTGACAACACTGAAGTAGAAGTTTCTAACTTGGAAAATAA
ACAACCAGTTGAGTCGACATCTGCAAAATCTTGTTCTCCAAGTCCTGTGTCTCCTCAGGTGCAGCCACAA
GCAGCAGATACCATCAGTGATTCTGTTGCTGTCCCGGCATCACTGCTGGGCATGAGGAGAGGGCTGAACT
CAAGATTGGAAGCAACTGCAGCCTCCTCAGTTAAAACACGTATGCAAAAACTTGCAGAGCAACGGCGCCG
TTGGGATAATGATGATATGACAGATGACATTCCTGAAAGCTCACTCTTCTCACCAATGCCATCAGAGGAA
AAGGCTGCTTCCCCTCCCAGACCTCTGCTTTCAAATGCCTCGGCAACTCCAGTTGGCAGAAGGGGCCGTC
TGGCCAATCTTGCTGCAACTATTTGCTCCTGGGAAGATGATGTAAATCACTCATTTGCAAAACAAAACAG
TGTACAAGAACAGCCTGGTACCGCTTGTTTATCCAAATTTTCCTCTGCAAGTGGAGCATCTGCTAGGATC
AATAGCAGCAGTGTTAAGCAGGAAGCTACATTCTGTTCCCAAAGGGATGGCGACGCAAGCTTAAACAAGG
CCCTATCCTCAAGTGCTGCTGATGCGTCTTTGGTTAATGCCTCAATTTCCAGCTCTGTGAAAGCTACTTC
TCCAGTGAAATCTACTACATCTATCACTGATGCTAAAAGTTGTGAGGGACAAAATCCTGAGCTACTTCCA
AAAACTCCTATTAGTCCTCTGAAAACGGGGGTATCGAAACCAATTGTGAAGTCAACTTTATCCCAGACAG
TTCCATCCAAGGGAGAATTAAGTAGAGAAATTTGTCTGCAATCTCAATCTAAAGACAAATCTACGACACC
AGGAGGAACAGGAATTAAGCCTTTCCTGGAACGCTTTGGAGAGCGTTGTCAAGAACATAGCAAAGAAAGT
CCAGCTCGTAGCACACCCCACAGAACCCCCATTATTACTCCAAATACAAAGGCCATCCAAGAAAAATTAT
TCAAGCAAGACACATCTTCATCTACTACCCATTTAGCACAACAGCTCAAGCAGGAACGTCAAAAAGAACT
AGCATGTCTTCGTGGCCGATTTGACAAGGGCAATATATGGAGTGCAGAAAAAGGCGGAAACTCAAAAAGC
AAACAACTAGAAACCAAACAGGAAACTCACTGTCAGAGCACTCCCCTCAAAAAACACCAAGGTGTTTCAA
AAACTCAGTCACTTCCAGTAACAGAAAAGGTGACCGAAAACCAGATACCAGCCAAAAATTCTAGTACAGA
ACCTAAAGAAGTGATACGTGAAATTGAGATGAGTGTGGATGATGATGATATCAATAGTTCGAAAGTAATT
AATGACCTCTTCAGTGATGTCCTAGAGGAAGGTGAACTAGATATGGAGAAGAGCCAAGAGGAGATGGATC
AAGCATTAGCAGAAAGCAGCGAAGAACAGGAAGATGCACTGAATATCTCCTCAATGTCTTTACTTGCACC
ATTGGCACAAACAGTTGGTGTGGTAAGTCCAGAGAGTTTAGTGTCCACACCTAGACTGGAATTGAAAGAC
ACCAGCAGAAGTGATGAAAGTCCAAAACCAGGAAAATTCCAAAGAACTCGTGTCCCTCGAGCTGAATCTG
GTGATAGCCTTGGTTCTGAAGATCGTGATCTTCTTTACAGCATTGATGCATATAGATCTCAAAGATTCAA
AGAAACAGAACGTCCATCAATAAAGCAGGTGATTGTTCGGAAGGAAGATGTTACTTCAAAACTGGATGAA
AAAAATAATGCCTTTCCTTGTCAAGTTAATATCAAACAGAAAATGCAGGAACTCAATAACGAAATAAATA
TGCAACAGACAGTGATCTATCAAGCTAGCCAGGCTCTTAACTGCTGTGTTGATGAAGAACATGGAAAAGG
GTCCCTAGAAGAAGCTGAAGCAGAAAGACTTCTTCTAATTGCAACTGGGAAGAGAACACTTTTGATTGAT
GAATTGAATAAATTGAAGAACGAAGGACCTCAGAGGAAGAATAAGGCTAGTCCCCAAAGTGAATTTATGC
CATCCAAAGGATCAGTTACTTTGTCAGAAATCCGCTTGCCTCTAAAAGCAGATTTTGTCTGCAGTACGGT
TCAGAAACCAGATGCAGCAAATTACTATTACTTAATTATACTAAAAGCAGGAGCTGAAAATATGGTAGCC
ACACCATTAGCAAGTACTTCAAACTCTCTTAACGGTGATGCTCTGACATTCACTACTACATTTACTCTGC
AAGATGTATCCAATGACTTTGAAATAAATATTGAAGTTTACAGCTTGGTGCAAAAGAAAGATCCCTCAGG
CCTTGATAAGAAGAAAAAAACATCCAAGTCCAAGGCTATTACTCCAAAGCGACTCCTCACATCTATAACC
ACAAAAAGCAACATTCATTCTTCAGTCATGGCCAGTCCAGGAGGTCTTAGTGCTGTGCGAACCAGCAACT
TCGCCCTTGTTGGATCTTACACATTATCATTGTCTTCAGTAGGAAATACTAAGTTTGTTCTGGACAAGGT
CCCCTTTTTATCTTCTTTGGAAGGTCATATTTATTTAAAAATAAAATGTCAAGTGAATTCCAGTGTTGAA
GAAAGAGGTTTTCTAACCATATTTGAAGATGTTAGTGGTTTTGGTGCCTGGCATCGAAGATGGTGTGTTC
TTTCTGGAAACTGTATATCTTATTGGACTTATCCAGATGATGAGAAACGCAAGAATCCCATAGGAAGGAT
AAATCTGGCTAATTGTACCAGTCGTCAGATAGAACCAGCCAACAGAGAATTTTGTGCAAGACGCAACACT
TTTGAATTAATTACTGTCCGACCACAAAGAGAAGATGACCGAGAGACTCTTGTCAGCCAATGCAGGGACA
CACTCTGTGTTACCAAGAACTGGCTGTCTGCAGATACTAAAGAAGAGCGGGATCTCTGGATGCAAAAACT
CAATCAAGTTCTTGTTGATATTCGCCTCTGGCAACCTGATGCTTGCTACAAACCTATTGGAAAGCCTTAA
CCTGCAGGCAATTCGTCGAGGGACCTAATAACTTCGTATAGCATACATTATACGAAGTTATACATGTTTA
AGGGTTCCGGTTCCACTAGGTACAATTCGATATCAAGCTTATCGATAATCAACCTCTGGATTACAAAATT
TGTGAAAGATTGACTGGTATTCTTAACTATGTTGCTCCTTTTACGCTATGTGGATACGCTGCTTTAATGC
CTTTGTATCATGCTATTGCTTCCCGTATGGCTTTCATTTTCTCCTCCTTGTATAAATCCTGGTTGCTGTC
TCTTTATGAGGAGTTGTGGCCCGTTGTCAGGCAACGTGGCGTGGTGTGCACTGTGTTTGCTGACGCAACC
CCCACTGGTTGGGGCATTGCCACCACCTGTCAGCTCCTTTCCGGGACTTTCGCTTTCCCCCTCCCTATTG
CCACGGCGGAACTCATCGCCGCCTGCCTTGCCCGCTGCTGGACAGGGGCTCGGCTGTTGGGCACTGACAA
TTCCGTGGTGTTGTCGGGGAAATCATCGTCCTTTCCTTGGCTGCTCGCCTGTGTTGCCACCTGGATTCTG
CGCGGGACGTCCTTCTGCTACGTCCCTTCGGCCCTCAATCCAGCGGACCTTCCTTCCCGGCCTGCTGCCG
GCTCTGCGGCCTCTTCCGCGTCTTCGCCTTCGCCCTCAGACGAGTCGGATCTCCCTTTGGGCCGCCTCCC
CGCATCGATACCGTCGACCTCGATCGAGACCTAGAAAAACATGGAGCAATCACAAGTAGCAATACAGCAG
CTACCAATGCTGATTGTGCCTGGCTAGAAGCACAAGAGGAGGAGGAGGTGGGTTTTCCAGTCACACCTCA
GGTACCTTTAAGACCAATGACTTACAAGGCAGCTGTAGATCTTAGCCACTTTTTAAAAGAAAAGGGGGGA
CTGGAAGGGCTAATTCACTCCCAACGAAGACAAGATATCCTTGATCTGTGGATCTACCACACACAAGGCT
ACTTCCCTGATTGGCAGAACTACACACCAGGGCCAGGGATCAGATATCCACTGACCTTTGGATGGTGCTA
CAAGCTAGTACCAGTTGAGCAAGAGAAGGTAGAAGAAGCCAATGAAGGAGAGAACACCCGCTTGTTACAC
CCTGTGAGCCTGCATGGGATGGATGACCCGGAGAGAGAAGTATTAGAGTGGAGGTTTGACAGCCGCCTAG
CATTTCATCACATGGCCCGAGAGCTGCATCCGGACTGTACTGGGTCTCTCTGGTTAGACCAGATCTGAGC
CTGGGAGCTCTCTGGCTAACTAGGGAACCCACTGCTTAAGCCTCAATAAAGCTTGCCTTGAGTGCTTCAA
GTAGTGTGTGCCCGTCTGTTGTGTGACTCTGGTAACTAGAGATCCCTCAGACCCTTTTAGTCAGTGTGGA
AAATCTCTAGCAGCATGTGAGCAAAAGGCCAGCAAAAGGCCAGGAACCGTAAAAAGGCCGCGTTGCTGGC
GTTTTTCCATAGGCTCCGCCCCCCTGACGAGCATCACAAAAATCGACGCTCAAGTCAGAGGTGGCGAAAC
CCGACAGGACTATAAAGATACCAGGCGTTTCCCCCTGGAAGCTCCCTCGTGCGCTCTCCTGTTCCGACCC
TGCCGCTTACCGGATACCTGTCCGCCTTTCTCCCTTCGGGAAGCGTGGCGCTTTCTCATAGCTCACGCTG
TAGGTATCTCAGTTCGGTGTAGGTCGTTCGCTCCAAGCTGGGCTGTGTGCACGAACCCCCCGTTCAGCCC
GACCGCTGCGCCTTATCCGGTAACTATCGTCTTGAGTCCAACCCGGTAAGACACGACTTATCGCCACTGG
CAGCAGCCACTGGTAACAGGATTAGCAGAGCGAGGTATGTAGGCGGTGCTACAGAGTTCTTGAAGTGGTG
GCCTAACTACGGCTACACTAGAAGAACAGTATTTGGTATCTGCGCTCTGCTGAAGCCAGTTACCTTCGGA
AAAAGAGTTGGTAGCTCTTGATCCGGCAAACAAACCACCGCTGGTAGCGGTGGTTTTTTTGTTTGCAAGC
AGCAGATTACGCGCAGAAAAAAAGGATCTCAAGAAGATCCTTTGATCTTTTCTACGGGGTCTGACGCTCA
GTGGAACGAAAACTCACGTTAAGGGATTTTGGTCATGAGATTATCAAAAAGGATCTTCACCTAGATCCTT
TTAAATTAAAAATGAAGTTTTAAATCAATCTAAAGTATATATGAGTAAACTTGGTCTGACAGTTACCAAT
GCTTAATCAGTGAGGCACCTATCTCAGCGATCTGTCTATTTCGTTCATCCATAGTTGCCTGACTCCCCGT
CGTGTAGATAACTACGATACGGGAGGGCTTACCATCTGGCCCCAGTGCTGCAATGATACCGCGAGACCCA
CGCTCACCGGCTCCAGATTTATCAGCAATAAACCAGCCAGCCGGAAGGGCCGAGCGCAGAAGTGGTCCTG
CAACTTTATCCGCCTCCATCCAGTCTATTAATTGTTGCCGGGAAGCTAGAGTAAGTAGTTCGCCAGTTAA
TAGTTTGCGCAACGTTGTTGCCATTGCTACAGGCATCGTGGTGTCACGCTCGTCGTTTGGTATGGCTTCA
TTCAGCTCCGGTTCCCAACGATCAAGGCGAGTTACATGATCCCCCATGTTGTGCAAAAAAGCGGTTAGCT
CCTTCGGTCCTCCGATCGTTGTCAGAAGTAAGTTGGCCGCAGTGTTATCACTCATGGTTATGGCAGCACT
GCATAATTCTCTTACTGTCATGCCATCCGTAAGATGCTTTTCTGTGACTGGTGAGTACTCAACCAAGTCA
TTCTGAGAATAGTGTATGCGGCGACCGAGTTGCTCTTGCCCGGCGTCAATACGGGATAATACCGCGCCAC
ATAGCAGAACTTTAAAAGTGCTCATCATTGGAAAACGTTCTTCGGGGCGAAAACTCTCAAGGATCTTACC
GCTGTTGAGATCCAGTTCGATGTAACCCACTCGTGCACCCAACTGATCTTCAGCATCTTTTACTTTCACC
AGCGTTTCTGGGTGAGCAAAAACAGGAAGGCAAAATGCCGCAAAAAAGGGAATAAGGGCGACACGGAAAT
GTTGAATACTCATACTCTTCCTTTTTCAATATTATTGAAGCATTTATCAGGGTTATTGTCTCATGAGCGG
ATACATATTTGAATGTATTTAGAAAAATAAACAAATAGGGGTTCCGCGCACATTTCCCCGAAAAGTGCCA
CCTGAC
